Addgene plasmid #105385: pJOG213
Purpose: Synthetic biology
Depositing lab: Johannes Stuttmann. Depositing organization: Martin-Luther-Universitaet Halle-Wittenberg. Publication: Peripheral infrastructure vectors and an extended set of plant parts for the Modular Cloning system. Gantner J, Ordon J, Ilse T, Kretschmer C, Gruetzner R, Lofke C, Dagdas Y, Burstenbinder K, Marillonnet S, Stuttmann J. PLoS One. 2018 May 30;13(5):e0197185. doi: 10.1371/journal.pone.0197185. eCollection 2018. PubMed 29847550.
Backbone
  Vector backbone: pICH41295 (Engler et al., 2014)
  Vector type: Synthetic Biology
Growth in bacteria
  Bacterial resistance: Spectinomycin, 50 μg/mL
  Growth temperature: 37°C
  Growth strain: DH5alpha
  Copy number: High Copy
Gene/Insert
  Gene/Insert name: promotor SlEDS1 (Solyc060g071280; 1200bp)
  Mutation: BsaI/ BpiI restriction sites removed
  Cloning method: Restriction Enzyme; 5′ cloning site BpiI (destroyed during cloning); 3′ cloning site BpiI (destroyed during cloning)
  Sequencing primers: 5′ CTTTGAGTGAGCTGATACCG; 3′ GGGTTCCGCGCACATTTC
Terms and licenses: Academic/Nonprofit Terms; Industry Terms: Not Available to Industry
How to cite: pJOG213 was a gift from Johannes Stuttmann (Addgene plasmid # 105385 ; http://n2t.net/addgene:105385 ; RRID:Addgene_105385)
