[The description below was written by a language model from this plasmid's Addgene catalogue record and pLannotate feature annotations shown in this document.]
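Description:
pJOG213 is a Modular Cloning (MoClo) part plasmid for plant synthetic biology, built in the pICH41295 backbone, a level 0 acceptor of the Golden Gate–based MoClo system. It is a small (about 3.4 kb), high-copy E. coli plasmid. The feature table shows a ColE1/pUC-type origin of replication and an aadA gene, which confers resistance to spectinomycin and streptomycin and matches the catalogued spectinomycin selection. An AmpR (bla) promoter lies upstream of aadA and probably contributes to its expression. The short integrase and gentamicin acetyltransferase fragments next to aadA are most likely remnants of the integron cassette from which the resistance marker was derived. The small lacI fragment is likewise backbone residue rather than a functional gene.

The insert is a roughly 1200 bp promoter fragment of tomato EDS1 (SlEDS1), recorded under a Solyc gene identifier. It was cloned through BpiI sites that were destroyed in the process. Internal BsaI and BpiI recognition sites were removed from the promoter ("domestication"), so the part is not cut internally when these type IIS enzymes are used in later assembly steps. The annotation software did not recognise the promoter itself. It presumably occupies the largely unannotated region downstream of the origin, and the short BADH2 hit there is probably a spurious homology match rather than a real coding element.

The plasmid carries no coding sequence, terminator or plant selection marker. It is intended as a reusable promoter module that can be combined with coding sequences, tags and terminators to assemble transcription units, for example to drive expression under native SlEDS1 regulatory control in plants.
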