Features (pLannotate 1.2.2; 7 found; start..end, strand, type, name):
    110..214     +  promoter       AmpR promoter: bla
    205..285     -  CDS            int (fragment): INT2_ECOLX - Protein inferred from homology: Swiss-Prot protein existence level 3. Putative integrase believed to be involved in the insertion of antibiotic resistance genes into plasmids and transposons. From Escherichia coli.
    373..429     +  CDS            GmR (fragment): gentamycin acetyltransferase; aacC1; confers resistance to gentamycin
    436..1224    +  CDS            aadA: S3AD_ECOLX - Experimental evidence at protein level: Swiss-Prot protein existence level 1. Mediates bacterial resistance to the antibiotics streptomycin and spectinomycin. From Escherichia coli.
   1398..1986    +  rep_origin     ori: high-copy-number ColE1/pMB1/pBR322/pUC origin of replication
   2169..2218    +  CDS            lacI (fragment): lac repressor; lacI; The lac repressor binds to the lac operator to inhibit transcription in E. coli. This inhibition can be relieved by adding lactose or isopropyl-β-D-thiogalactopyranoside (IPTG).
   2289..2372    +  CDS            BADH2 (fragment): BADH2_ORYSJ - Also known as fgr. Experimental evidence at protein level: Swiss-Prot protein existence level 1. Dehydrogenase that can use N-acetyl-gamma-aminobutyraldehyde (NAGABald), gamma-guanidinobutyraldehyde (GGBald), betaine aldehyde (Bet-ald), gamma-aminobutyraldehyde (GAB-ald), acetaldehyde, 4- aminobutylaldehyde (AB-ald), 3-aminopropionaldehyde (AP-ald), 4-N- trimethylaminobutyraldehyde (TMAB-ald) and 3-N- trimethylaminopropionaldehyde (TMAP-ald) as substrates. Catalyzes the oxidation of GAB-ald more efficiently than Bet-ald. Mediates the conversion of GAB-ald into gamma-aminobutyric
>Addgene plasmid #105385 | pJOG213 | addgene full sequence | sequence record 206384 | Addgene NGS Result
GTGGCTCTTCAGTGGACGAAAGGGCCTCGTGATACGCCTATTTTTATAGGTTAATGTCATGATAATAATG
GTTTCTTAGACGTCAGGTGGCACTTTTCGGGGAAATGTGCGCGGAACCCCTATTTGTTTATTTTTCTAAA
TACATTCAAATATGTATCCGCTCATGAGACAATAACCCTGATAAATGCTTCAATAATATTGAAAAAGGAA
GAGTATGCGCTCACGCAACTGGTCCAGAACCTTGACCGAACGCAGCGGTGGTAACGGCGCAGTGGCGGTT
TTCATGGCTTGTTATGACTGTTTTTTTTTGGGGTACAGTCTATGCCTCGGGCATCCAAGCAGCAAGCGCG
TTACGCCGTGGGTCGATGTTTGATGTTATGGAGCAGCAACGATGTTACGCAGCAGGGCAGTCGCCCTAAA
ACAAAGTTAAACATCATGAGGGAAGCGGTGATCGCCGAAGTATCGACTCAACTATCAGAGGTAGTTGGCG
TCATCGAGCGCCATCTCGAACCGACGTTGCTGGCCGTACATTTGTACGGCTCCGCAGTGGATGGCGGCCT
GAAGCCACACAGCGATATTGATTTGCTGGTTACGGTGACCGTAAGGCTTGATGAAACAACGCGGCGAGCT
TTGATCAACGACCTTTTGGAAACTTCGGCTTCCCCTGGAGAGAGCGAGATTCTCCGCGCTGTAGAAGTCA
CCATTGTTGTGCACGACGACATCATTCCGTGGCGTTATCCAGCTAAGCGCGAACTGCAATTTGGAGAATG
GCAGCGCAATGACATTCTTGCAGGTATCTTCGAGCCAGCCACGATCGACATTGATCTGGCTATCTTGCTG
ACAAAAGCAAGAGAACATAGCGTTGCCTTGGTAGGTCCAGCGGCGGAGGAACTCTTTGATCCGGTTCCTG
AACAGGATCTATTTGAGGCGCTAAATGAAACCTTAACGCTATGGAACTCGCCGCCCGACTGGGCTGGCGA
TGAGCGAAATGTAGTGCTTACGTTGTCCCGCATTTGGTACAGCGCAGTAACCGGCAAAATCGCGCCGAAG
GATGTCGCTGCCGACTGGGCAATGGAGCGCCTGCCGGCCCAGTATCAGCCCGTCATACTTGAAGCTAGAC
AGGCTTATCTTGGACAAGAAGAAGATCGCTTGGCCTCGCGCGCAGATCAGTTGGAAGAATTTGTCCATTA
CGTAAAAGGCGAGATCACCAAGGTAGTCGGCAAATAACTGTCAGACCAAGTTTACTCATATATACTTTAG
ATTGATTTAAAACTTCATTTTTAATTTAAAAGGATCTAGGTGAAGATCCTTTTTGATAATCTCATGACCA
AAATCCCTTAACGTGAGTTTTCGTTCCACTGAGCGTCAGACCCCGTAGAAAAGATCAAAGGATCTTCTTG
AGATCCTTTTTTTCTGCGCGTAATCTGCTGCTTGCAAACAAAAAAACCACCGCTACCAGCGGTGGTTTGT
TTGCCGGATCAAGAGCTACCAACTCTTTTTCCGAAGGTAACTGGCTTCAGCAGAGCGCAGATACCAAATA
CTGTTCTTCTAGTGTAGCCGTAGTTAGGCCACCACTTCAAGAACTCTGTAGCACCGCCTACATACCTCGC
TCTGCTAATCCTGTTACCAGTGGCTGCTGCCAGTGGCGATAAGTCGTGTCTTACCGGGTTGGACTCAAGA
CGATAGTTACCGGATAAGGCGCAGCGGTCGGGCTGAACGGGGGGTTCGTGCACACAGCCCAGCTTGGAGC
GAACGACCTACACCGAACTGAGATACCTACAGCGTGAGCTATGAGAAAGCGCCACGCTTCCCGAAGGGAG
AAAGGCGGACAGGTATCCGGTAAGCGGCAGGGTCGGAACAGGAGAGCGCACGAGGGAGCTTCCAGGGGGA
AACGCCTGGTATCTTTATAGTCCTGTCGGGTTTCGCCACCTCTGACTTGAGCGTCGATTTTTGTGATGCT
CGTCAGGGGGGCGGAGCCTATGGAAAAACGCCAGCAACGCGGCCTTTTTACGGTTCCTGGCCTTTTGCTG
GCCTTTTGCTCACATGTTCTTTCCTGCGTTATCCCCTGATTCTGTGGATAACCGTATTACCGCCTTTGAG
TGAGCTGATACCGCTCGCCGCAGCCGAACGACCGAGCGCAGCGAGTCAGTGAGCGAGGAAGCGGAAGAGC
GCCCAATACGCAAACCGCCTCTCCCCGCGCGTTGGCCGATTCATTAATCACTCTGTGGTCTCAGGAGTCT
GATATGATCGGAATGATAAGTGATAATCATTGTGTTCATTGATGCAGGGGTCTTGAAAATTTCTTGAACA
TTAAGCAGGTGACAGAGTATACTTCTGCTGAACCATTGGCTTTTTATAAGTCACCTTCAAAGAATTAGTA
AAAGGGAGTTTGTCCACGAAGCAGTTTTAATAAATGTGCAAAACTAAACTCTAGTCTATTAGAATTGTTT
ATTTTGCTCGTTAACCAATAAACAGTTTTAATAAACCTTAATCGAATAGAGACAATATCAAAGTAGCTTT
TCTTTTCTATTTATATATCGTGTTAGCCCTTCTTTGAATCATGTGTGAATACGAAATATTTTATATATTC
TATCTAAAAATTTGAGTTGACTTTTCTAACTTCCCAACCTTTATTTCTAATACATTCTTTTAAAGGAAAA
ACAAAGAAAGTACCAAGTTGTCCTCTGTGGGTACGCACTTTGCAAAATAATCAAGAGAAAGAATAAAATA
GCACCAATATACTCCCTCCTCCTCACTTTCTATGTGTCACATTTGATGTGTAATGTGCTAAAAATTAGAA
TATAAAGAAAAGGATTCTTTTAATTTTTGTTTATCTTAAATTAATACATGCATAACAAAATAAAAATGTC
TATATTCAACGTATCATATTATCTTATATGAAAGTACTATTATTAAAAATAAAATAAAAATATGATGTAC
TTTTTTTAAAAAAATTAGAACAAAAATAAAAGTAAAATATACTATTTCCTTCAGACGTTTTAAAAGTGTT
AACATATATATGAAAAATATTAGCGGAGAGCCCATCCCTCTTGTTCTTGTTCTTATGGACGACATAAAGA
TGCAAGTGTATATTAAAATCCTTGGAAAGTAATCATTTTGATAAAATTAACAACATTTTTAAAGAGCCCG
TACATTAACCATTTTGCAGAACAATTAGTAGGAAATTTCCTTGATTTATACTATTTAACTTCCTATTCAA
TTTCCACAGGCAAGAGTCAAGCAAAGCAATACAAAGACTTCAAAAGTCAATGGCTCATTTCCTCTACATT
TCATCCAATCACCAAAAGCTTAAGTACCCATTTCCCCTTTACCTTCACTCCATCTCTCTATCCTCAATCT
TTCTTCAAGGATTCTTGAAAACTAAACAGTAAAGTTGCAATCTTTAAGCAGCTAAGAAGCAAAAAATGTG
AGACCACGAA
